Addgene plasmid #71815: pFCK_smFP FLAG _ Bright
Purpose: Fluorescent version of smFP FLAG
Depositing lab: Loren Looger. Depositing organization: HHMI, Janelia Research Campus.
Backbone
  Vector backbone: pFCK
  Vector type: Mammalian Expression
Growth in bacteria
  Bacterial resistance: Ampicillin, 100 μg/mL
  Growth temperature: 37°C
  Growth strain: DH5alpha
  Copy number: Unknown
Gene/Insert
  Gene/Insert name: smFP FLAG _ Bright
  Species: Synthetic
  Insert size (bp): 1017
  Tag / fusion protein: FLAG
  Cloning method: Restriction Enzyme; 5′ cloning site AgeI (unknown if destroyed); 3′ cloning site EcoRI (unknown if destroyed)
  Sequencing primers: 5′ GAAGGCTCGCGAGGCTGTGAG; 3′ GTGGATACGCTGCTTTAATGC
Terms and licenses: Academic/Nonprofit Terms; Industry Terms: Not Available to Industry
How to cite: pFCK_smFP FLAG _ Bright was a gift from Loren Looger (Addgene plasmid # 71815 ; http://n2t.net/addgene:71815 ; RRID:Addgene_71815)
