[The description below was written by a language model from this plasmid's Addgene catalogue record and pLannotate feature annotations shown in this document.]
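Description:
pFCK_smFP FLAG _ Bright is a 10,270-nt plasmid catalogued as a mammalian expression vector. Its feature table shows the layout of an HIV-1-based lentiviral transfer vector. A CMV enhancer/promoter sits upstream of a truncated 5' LTR and drives transcription of the vector genome in packaging cells. This is followed by the Ψ packaging signal with a gag fragment, the Rev response element for Rev-dependent nuclear export, and the cPPT/CTS element. A second truncated LTR and a bGH polyadenylation signal close the viral unit. In bacteria the plasmid is maintained through a high-copy ColE1/pUC-type origin and selected with ampicillin (AmpR). An f1 origin is also present, along with a bleomycin/Zeocin resistance gene placed behind tandem SV40 and EM7 promoters, which lies outside the LTR-flanked region.

The payload is a 1,017-bp synthetic insert, smFP FLAG _ Bright, cloned between AgeI and EcoRI sites downstream of the mouse CaMKIIα promoter, which is commonly used to favour expression in excitatory forebrain neurons. A WPRE follows the insert and enhances transcript stability and expression. The annotation identifies a superfolder GFP coding region flanked on both sides by FLAG epitope sequences, detected as single and partial multi-copy FLAG matches. This fits a "spaghetti monster" design, in which a fluorescent protein scaffold carries many copies of an epitope tag. The record describes this construct as the fluorescent version of smFP FLAG, so it should be visible both through its own green fluorescence and through anti-FLAG immunodetection. The record does not state a specific application, but the parts point to neuronal labelling with a strongly antigenic, FLAG-detectable marker.
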