Features (pLannotate 1.2.2; 33 found; start..end, strand, type, name):
    128..507     +  enhancer       CMV enhancer: human cytomegalovirus immediate early enhancer
    508..707     +  promoter       CMV promoter: human cytomegalovirus (CMV) immediate early promoter
    725..905     +  LTR            5' LTR (truncated): truncated 5' long terminal repeat (LTR) from HIV-1
    952..1077    +  misc_feature   HIV-1 Ψ: packaging signal of human immunodeficiency virus type 1
   1061..1424    +  CDS            HIV-1 gag (fragment): gag protein from human immunodeficiency virus 1; gag
   1570..1803    +  misc_feature   RRE: The Rev response element (RRE) of HIV-1 allows for Rev-dependent mRNA export from the nucleus to the cytoplasm.
   2180..2280    +  CDS            Rev (fragment): human immunodeficiency virus 1 (HIV-1) Rev protein; rev; enhances nuclear export of unspliced and incompletely spliced viral mRNAs
   2330..2447    +  misc_feature   cPPT/CTS: central polypurine tract and central termination sequence of HIV-1
   2492..3780    +  promoter       CaMKII promoter: promoter for the mouse calcium/calmodulin-dependent kinase II α subunit
   3808..3827    +  CDS            5xFLAG (fragment): five tandem FLAG® epitope tags
   3865..3888    +  CDS            FLAG: FLAG® epitope tag, followed by an enterokinase cleavage site
   3898..4740    +  CDS            Superfolder GFP: Superfolder GFP is a basic (constitutively fluorescent) green fluorescent protein published in 2005, derived from Aequorea victoria. It is reported to be a very rapidly-maturing weak dimer.
   4774..4790    +  CDS            3xFLAG (fragment): three tandem FLAG® epitope tags
   4828..4852    +  misc_feature   MCS (fragment): pBluescript multiple cloning site
   4852..5440    +  misc_feature   WPRE: woodchuck hepatitis virus posttranscriptional regulatory element
   5377..5958    +  CDS            nef (fragment): NEF_HV1H2 - Experimental evidence at protein level: Swiss-Prot protein existence level 1. Extracellular Nef protein targets CD4(+) T-lymphocytes for apoptosis by interacting with CXCR4 surface receptors. From Human immunodeficiency virus type 1 group M subtype B (isolate HXB2) (HIV-1).
   5965..6145    +  LTR            5' LTR (truncated): truncated 5' long terminal repeat (LTR) from HIV-1
   6177..6401    +  polyA_signal   bGH poly(A) signal: bovine growth hormone polyadenylation signal
   6405..6426    +  promoter       SV40 promoter (fragment): SV40 enhancer and early promoter
   6447..6875    +  rep_origin     f1 ori (sequence partly withheld): f1 bacteriophage origin of replication; arrow indicates direction of (+) strand synthesis
   6889..7218    +  promoter       SV40 promoter: SV40 enhancer and early promoter
   7266..7313    +  promoter       EM7 promoter: synthetic bacterial promoter&nbsp
   7332..7706    +  CDS            BleoR: antibiotic-binding protein; Sh ble from Streptoalloteichus hindustanus; confers resistance to bleomycin, phleomycin, and Zeocin™
   7716..7841    +  CDS            ble (fragment): BLE_KLEPN - Experimental evidence at protein level: Swiss-Prot protein existence level 1. Binding protein with a strong affinity to the bleomycin family of antibiotics. Binds to CL990; an antimitotic-antibiotic compound. From Klebsiella pneumoniae.
   7836..7957    +  polyA_signal   SV40 poly(A) signal: SV40 polyadenylation signal
   8030..8046    -  protein_bind   lac operator: The lac repressor binds to the lac operator to inhibit transcription in E. coli. This inhibition can be relieved by adding lactose or isopropyl-β-D-thiogalactopyranoside (IPTG). lac repressor encoded by lacI
   8054..8084    -  promoter       lac promoter: promoter for the E. coli lac operon
   8099..8120    -  protein_bind   CAP binding site: CAP binding activates transcription in the presence of cAMP. E. coli catabolite activator protein
   8133..8225    -  CDS            lacI (fragment): lac repressor; lacI; The lac repressor binds to the lac operator to inhibit transcription in E. coli. This inhibition can be relieved by adding lactose or isopropyl-β-D-thiogalactopyranoside (IPTG).
   8408..8996    -  rep_origin     ori: high-copy-number ColE1/pMB1/pBR322/pUC origin of replication
   9167..10027   -  CDS            AmpR: β-lactamase; bla; confers resistance to ampicillin, carbenicillin, and related antibiotics
  10028..10132   -  promoter       AmpR promoter: bla
  10191..10243   -  misc_feature   bom (fragment): basis of mobility region from pBR322
>Addgene plasmid #71815 | pFCK_smFP FLAG _ Bright | addgene full sequence | sequence record 242755 | Addgene NGS Result
GCTGAGTAGTGCGCGAGCAAAATTTAAGCTACAACAAGGCAAGGCTTGACCGACAATTGCATGAAGAATC
TGCTTAGGGTTAGGCGTTTTGCGCTGCTTCGCGATGTACGGGCCAGATATACGCGTTGACATTGATTATT
GACTAGTTATTAATAGTAATCAATTACGGGGTCATTAGTTCATAGCCCATATATGGAGTTCCGCGTTACA
TAACTTACGGTAAATGGCCCGCCTGGCTGACCGCCCAACGACCCCCGCCCATTGACGTCAATAATGACGT
ATGTTCCCATAGTAACGCCAATAGGGACTTTCCATTGACGTCAATGGGTGGAGTATTTACGGTAAACTGC
CCACTTGGCAGTACATCAAGTGTATCATATGCCAAGTACGCCCCCTATTGACGTCAATGACGGTAAATGG
CCCGCCTGGCATTATGCCCAGTACATGACCTTATGGGACTTTCCTACTTGGCAGTACATCTACGTATTAG
TCATCGCTATTACCATGGTGATGCGGTTTTGGCAGTACATCAATGGGCGTGGATAGCGGTTTGACTCACG
GGGATTTCCAAGTCTCCACCCCATTGACGTCAATGGGAGTTTGTTTTGGCACCAAAATCAACGGGACTTT
CCAAAATGTCGTAACAACTCCGCCCCATTGACGCAAATGGGCGGTAGGCGTGTACGGTGGGAGGTCTATA
TAAGCAGCGCGTTTTGCCTGTACTGGGTCTCTCTGGTTAGACCAGATCTGAGCCTGGGAGCTCTCTGGCT
AACTAGGGAACCCACTGCTTAAGCCTCAATAAAGCTTGCCTTGAGTGCTTCAAGTAGTGTGTGCCCGTCT
GTTGTGTGACTCTGGTAACTAGAGATCCCTCAGACCCTTTTAGTCAGTGTGGAAAATCTCTAGCAGTGGC
GCCCGAACAGGGACTTGAAAGCGAAAGGGAAACCAGAGGAGCTCTCTCGACGCAGGACTCGGCTTGCTGA
AGCGCGCACGGCAAGAGGCGAGGGGCGGCGACTGGTGAGTACGCCAAAAATTTTGACTAGCGGAGGCTAG
AAGGAGAGAGATGGGTGCGAGAGCGTCAGTATTAAGCGGGGGAGAATTAGATCGCGATGGGAAAAAATTC
GGTTAAGGCCAGGGGGAAAGAAAAAATATAAATTAAAACATATAGTATGGGCAAGCAGGGAGCTAGAACG
ATTCGCAGTTAATCCTGGCCTGTTAGAAACATCAGAAGGCTGTAGACAAATACTGGGACAGCTACAACCA
TCCCTTCAGACAGGATCAGAAGAACTTAGATCATTATATAATACAGTAGCAACCCTCTATTGTGTGCATC
AAAGGATAGAGATAAAAGACACCAAGGAAGCTTTAGACAAGATAGAGGAAGAGCAAAACAAAAGTAAGAC
CACCGCACAGCAAGCGGCCGCTGATCTTCAGACCTGGAGGAGGAGATATGAGGGACAATTGGAGAAGTGA
ATTATATAAATATAAAGTAGTAAAAATTGAACCATTAGGAGTAGCACCCACCAAGGCAAAGAGAAGAGTG
GTGCAGAGAGAAAAAAGAGCAGTGGGAATAGGAGCTTTGTTCCTTGGGTTCTTGGGAGCAGCAGGAAGCA
CTATGGGCGCAGCGTCAATGACGCTGACGGTACAGGCCAGACAATTATTGTCTGGTATAGTGCAGCAGCA
GAACAATTTGCTGAGGGCTATTGAGGCGCAACAGCATCTGTTGCAACTCACAGTCTGGGGCATCAAGCAG
CTCCAGGCAAGAATCCTGGCTGTGGAAAGATACCTAAAGGATCAACAGCTCCTGGGGATTTGGGGTTGCT
CTGGAAAACTCATTTGCACCACTGCTGTGCCTTGGAATGCTAGTTGGAGTAATAAATCTCTGGAACAGAT
TTGGAATCACACGACCTGGATGGAGTGGGACAGAGAAATTAACAATTACACAAGCTTAATACACTCCTTA
ATTGAAGAATCGCAAAACCAGCAAGAAAAGAATGAACAAGAATTATTGGAATTAGATAAATGGGCAAGTT
TGTGGAATTGGTTTAACATAACAAATTGGCTGTGGTATATAAAATTATTCATAATGATAGTAGGAGGCTT
GGTAGGTTTAAGAATAGTTTTTGCTGTACTTTCTATAGTGAATAGAGTTAGGCAGGGATATTCACCATTA
TCGTTTCAGACCCACCTCCCAACCCCGAGGGGACCCGACAGGCCCGAAGGAATAGAAGAAGAAGGTGGAG
AGAGAGACAGAGACAGATCCATTCGATTAGTGAACGGATCGGCACTGCGTGCGCCAATTCTGCAGACAAA
TGGCAGTATTCATCCACAATTTTAAAAGAAAAGGGGGGATTGGGGGGTACAGTGCAGGGGAAAGAATAGT
AGACATAATAGCAACAGACATACAAACTAAAGAATTACAAAAACAAATTACAAAAATTCAAAATTTTCGG
GTTTATTACAGGGACAGCAGAGATCCAGTTTGGTTAATTAACATTATGGCCTTAGGTCACTTCATCTCCA
TGGGGTTCTTCTTCTGATTTTCTAGAAAATGAGATGGGGGTGCAGAGAGCTTCCTCAGTGACCTGCCCAG
GGTCACATCAGAAATGTCAGAGCTAGAACTTGAACTCAGATTACTAATCTTAAATTCCATGCCTTGGGGG
CATGCAAGTACGATATACAGAAGGAGTGAACTCATTAGGGCAGATGACCAATGAGTTTAGGAAAGAAGAG
TCCAGGGCAGGGTACATCTACACCACCCGCCCAGCCCTGGGTGAGTCCAGCCACGTTCACCTCATTATAG
TTGCCTCTCTCCAGTCCTACCTTGACGGGAAGCACAAGCAGAAACTGGGACAGGAGCCCCAGGAGACCAA
ATCTTCATGGTCCCTCTGGGAGGATGGGTGGGGAGAGCTGTGGCAGAGGCCTCAGGAGGGGCCCTGCTGC
TCAGTGGTGACAGATAGGGGTGAGAAAGCAGACAGAGTCATTCCGTCAGCATTCTGGGTCTGTTTGGTAC
TTCTTCTCACGCTAAGGTGGCGGTGTGATATGCACAATGGCTAAAAAGCAGGGAGAGCTGGAAAGAAACA
AGGACAGAGACAGAGGCCAAGTCAACCAGACCAATTCCCAGAGGAAGCAAAGAAACCATTACAGAGACTA
CAAGGGGGAAGGGAAGGAGAGATGAATTAGCTTCCCCTGTAAACCTTAGAACCCAGCTGTTGCCAGGGCA
ACGGGGCAATACCTGTCTCTTCAGAGGAGATGAAGTTGCCAGGGTAACTACATCCTGTCTTTCTCAAGGA
CCATCCCAGAATGTGGCACCCACTAGCCGTTACCATAGCAACTGCCTCTTTGCCCCACTTAATCCCATCC
CGTCTGTTAAAAGGGCCCTATAGTTGGAGGTGGGGGAGGTAGGAAGAGCGATGATCACTTGTGGACTAAG
TTTGTTCGCATCCCCTTCTCCAACCCCCTCAGTACATCACCCTGGGGGAACAGGGTCCACTTGCTCCTGG
GCCCACACAGTCCTGCAGTATTGTGTATATAAGGCCAGGGCAAAGAGGAGCAGGTTTTAAAGTGAAAGGC
AGGCAGGTGTTGGGGAGGCAGTTACCGGGGCAACGGGAACAGGGCGTTTCGGAGGTGGTTGCCATGGGGA
CCTGGATGCTGACGAAGGCTCGCGAGGCTGTGAGCAGCCACAGTGCCCTGCTCAGAAGCCCCAAGCTCGT
CAGTCAAGCCGGTTCTCCGTTTGCACTCAGGAGCACGGGCAGGCGAGTGGCCCCTAGTTCTGGGGGCAGC
GGGGGATCCCCGGGTACCGGTGCCACCATGGACTACAAGGACGACGACGATAAAGGAGATTACAAAGATG
ACGATGATAAGGGCGATTATAAGGACGACGATGACAAGGGCGGCGTGTCGAAAGGCGAGGAGCTGTTCAC
AGGCGTGGTCCCCATCCTGGTTGAGCTGGACGGTGACGTTAACGGCCACAAATTTAGCGTACGTGGTGAG
GGCGAGGGTGACGCTACCAACGGAAAGCTGACCCTGAAATTCATCTGCACAACTGGCAAGCTGCCGGTGC
CCTGGCCCACGCTGGTAACCACTCTGACCTATGGCGTTCAATGTTTCAGTCGTTACCCGGATCACATGAA
GCAGCATGACTTCTTCAAGTCGGCCATGCCCGAAGGCTACGTGCAGGAGCGCACCATCAGTTTTAAGGAT
GACGGCACCTACAAGACTCGCGCCGAGGTCAAGTTCGAAGGAGACACCCTGGTTAATCGTATCGAGCTCA
AAGGCATCGATTTCAAGGAGGACGGAAATATTCTGGGCCACAAGCTGGAGTACAATTTTAACAGCCACAA
TGTTTACATTACTGCCGACAAGCAGAAGAACGGCATCAAGGCTAATTTCAAGATTCGTCACAATGTGGAG
GGAGGCGACTATAAGGATGACGATGACAAACAACAAGACTATAAGGACGATGATGACAAAGGTCAGCAAG
GCGATTACAAGGACGATGACGATAAGCAGCAAGATTACAAGGATGATGATGATAAGGGAGGCGACGGAAG
CGTGCAGCTGGCAGATCATTACCAACAGAACACGCCCATTGGTGACGGTCCAGTCCTGCTGCCTGATAAC
CACTACTTGTCCACCCAGTCGGTGCTGTCGAAGGACCCGAACGAGAAGCGTGACCACATGGTGCTGCTGG
AGTTCGTGACCGCCGCAGGAATCACCCTCGGCATGGATGAGCTTTACAAGGGCGGAGATTATAAAGATGA
CGACGACAAGGGCGACTACAAAGATGATGATGACAAGGGTGACTACAAAGACGACGATGATAAATAAGAA
TTCGATATCAAGCTTATCGATAATCAACCTCTGGATTACAAAATTTGTGAAAGATTGACTGGTATTCTTA
ACTATGTTGCTCCTTTTACGCTATGTGGATACGCTGCTTTAATGCCTTTGTATCATGCTATTGCTTCCCG
TATGGCTTTCATTTTCTCCTCCTTGTATAAATCCTGGTTGCTGTCTCTTTATGAGGAGTTGTGGCCCGTT
GTCAGGCAACGTGGCGTGGTGTGCACTGTGTTTGCTGACGCAACCCCCACTGGTTGGGGCATTGCCACCA
CCTGTCAGCTCCTTTCCGGGACTTTCGCTTTCCCCCTCCCTATTGCCACGGCGGAACTCATCGCCGCCTG
CCTTGCCCGCTGCTGGACAGGGGCTCGGCTGTTGGGCACTGACAATTCCGTGGTGTTGTCGGGGAAATCA
TCGTCCTTTCCTTGGCTGCTCGCCTGTGTTGCCACCTGGATTCTGCGCGGGACGTCCTTCTGCTACGTCC
CTTCGGCCCTCAATCCAGCGGACCTTCCTTCCCGCGGCCTGCTGCCGGCTCTGCGGCCTCTTCCGCGTCT
TCGCCTTCGCCCTCAGACGAGTCGGATCTCCCTTTGGGCCGCCTCCCCGCATCGATACCGTCGACCTCGA
GACCTAGAAAAACATGGAGCAATCACAAGTAGCAATACAGCAGCTACCAATGCTGATTGTGCCTGGCTAG
AAGCACAAGAGGAGGAGGAGGTGGGTTTTCCAGTCACACCTCAGGTACCTTTAAGACCAATGACTTACAA
GGCAGCTGTAGATCTTAGCCACTTTTTAAAAGAAAAGGGGGGACTGGAAGGGCTAATTCACTCCCAACGA
AGACAAGATATCCTTGATCTGTGGATCTACCACACACAAGGCTACTTCCCTGATTGGCAGAACTACACAC
CAGGGCCAGGGATCAGATATCCACTGACCTTTGGATGGTGCTACAAGCTAGTACCAGTTGAGCAAGAGAA
GGTAGAAGAAGCCAATGAAGGAGAGAACACCCGCTTGTTACACCCTGTGAGCCTGCATGGGATGGATGAC
CCGGAGAGAGAAGTATTAGAGTGGAGGTTTGACAGCCGCCTAGCATTTCATCACATGGCCCGAGAGCTGC
ATCCGGACTGTACTGGGTCTCTCTGGTTAGACCAGATCTGAGCCTGGGAGCTCTCTGGCTAACTAGGGAA
CCCACTGCTTAAGCCTCAATAAAGCTTGCCTTGAGTGCTTCAAGTAGTGTGTGCCCGTCTGTTGTGTGAC
TCTGGTAACTAGAGATCCCTCAGACCCTTTTAGTCAGTGTGGAAAATCTCTAGCAGGGCCCGTTTAAACC
CGCTGATCAGCCTCGACTGTGCCTTCTAGTTGCCAGCCATCTGTTGTTTGCCCCTCCCCCGTGCCTTCCT
TGACCCTGGAAGGTGCCACTCCCACTGTCCTTTCCTAATAAAATGAGGAAATTGCATCGCATTGTCTGAG
TAGGTGTCATTCTATTCTGGGGGGTGGGGTGGGGCAGGACAGCAAGGGGGAGGATTGGGAAGACAATAGC
AGGCATGCTGGGGATGCGGTGGGCTCTATGGCTTCTGAGGCGGAAAGAACCAGCTGGGGCTCTAGGGGGT
ATCCCC
[124 nt withheld, positions 6447-6570]
C
[91 nt withheld, positions 6572-6662]
A
[49 nt withheld, positions 6664-6712]
CCTTTGACGTTGGAGTCCACGTTCTTT
[37 nt withheld, positions 6740-6776]
ACCCTATCTCGGTCTATTCTTTTGATTTATAAGGGATTTTGCCGATTTCGGCCTATTGGTTAAAAAATGA
GCTGATTTAACAAAAATTTAACGCGAATTAATTCTGTGGAATGTGTGTCAGTTAGGGTGTGGAAAGTCCC
CAGGCTCCCCAGCAGGCAGAAGTATGCAAAGCATGCATCTCAATTAGTCAGCAACCAGGTGTGGAAAGTC
CCCAGGCTCCCCAGCAGGCAGAAGTATGCAAAGCATGCATCTCAATTAGTCAGCAACCATAGTCCCGCCC
CTAACTCCGCCCATCCCGCCCCTAACTCCGCCCAGTTCCGCCCATTCTCCGCCCCATGGCTGACTAATTT
TTTTTATTTATGCAGAGGCCGAGGCCGCCTCTGCCTCTGAGCTATTCCAGAAGTAGTGAGGAGGCTTTTT
TGGAGGCCTAGGCTTTTGCAAAAAGCTCCCGGGAGCTTGTATATCCATTTTCGGATCTGATCAGCACGTG
TTGACAATTAATCATCGGCATAGTATATCGGCATAGTATAATACGACAAGGTGAGGAACTAAACCATGGC
CAAGTTGACCAGTGCCGTTCCGGTGCTCACCGCGCGCGACGTCGCCGGAGCGGTCGAGTTCTGGACCGAC
CGGCTCGGGTTCTCCCGGGACTTCGTGGAGGACGACTTCGCCGGTGTGGTCCGGGACGACGTGACCCTGT
TCATCAGCGCGGTCCAGGACCAGGTGGTGCCGGACAACACCCTGGCCTGGGTGTGGGTGCGCGGCCTGGA
CGAGCTGTACGCCGAGTGGTCGGAGGTCGTGTCCACGAACTTCCGGGACGCCTCCGGGCCGGCCATGACC
GAGATCGGCGAGCAGCCGTGGGGGCGGGAGTTCGCCCTGCGCGACCCGGCCGGCAACTGCGTGCACTTCG
TGGCCGAGGAGCAGGACTGACACGTGCTACGAGATTTCGATTCCACCGCCGCCTTCTATGAAAGGTTGGG
CTTCGGAATCGTTTTCCGGGACGCCGGCTGGATGATCCTCCAGCGCGGGGATCTCATGCTGGAGTTCTTC
GCCCACCCCAACTTGTTTATTGCAGCTTATAATGGTTACAAATAAAGCAATAGCATCACAAATTTCACAA
ATAAAGCATTTTTTTCACTGCATTCTAGTTGTGGTTTGTCCAAACTCATCAATGTATCTTATCATGTCTG
TATACCGTCGACCTCTAGCTAGAGCTTGGCGTAATCATGGTCATAGCTGTTTCCTGTGTGAAATTGTTAT
CCGCTCACAATTCCACACAACATACGAGCCGGAAGCATAAAGTGTAAAGCCTGGGGTGCCTAATGAGTGA
GCTAACTCACATTAATTGCGTTGCGCTCACTGCCCGCTTTCCAGTCGGGAAACCTGTCGTGCCAGCTGCA
TTAATGAATCGGCCAACGCGCGGGGAGAGGCGGTTTGCGTATTGGGCGCTCTTCCGCTTCCTCGCTCACT
GACTCGCTGCGCTCGGTCGTTCGGCTGCGGCGAGCGGTATCAGCTCACTCAAAGGCGGTAATACGGTTAT
CCACAGAATCAGGGGATAACGCAGGAAAGAACATGTGAGCAAAAGGCCAGCAAAAGGCCAGGAACCGTAA
AAAGGCCGCGTTGCTGGCGTTTTTCCATAGGCTCCGCCCCCCTGACGAGCATCACAAAAATCGACGCTCA
AGTCAGAGGTGGCGAAACCCGACAGGACTATAAAGATACCAGGCGTTTCCCCCTGGAAGCTCCCTCGTGC
GCTCTCCTGTTCCGACCCTGCCGCTTACCGGATACCTGTCCGCCTTTCTCCCTTCGGGAAGCGTGGCGCT
TTCTCATAGCTCACGCTGTAGGTATCTCAGTTCGGTGTAGGTCGTTCGCTCCAAGCTGGGCTGTGTGCAC
GAACCCCCCGTTCAGCCCGACCGCTGCGCCTTATCCGGTAACTATCGTCTTGAGTCCAACCCGGTAAGAC
ACGACTTATCGCCACTGGCAGCAGCCACTGGTAACAGGATTAGCAGAGCGAGGTATGTAGGCGGTGCTAC
AGAGTTCTTGAAGTGGTGGCCTAACTACGGCTACACTAGAAGAACAGTATTTGGTATCTGCGCTCTGCTG
AAGCCAGTTACCTTCGGAAAAAGAGTTGGTAGCTCTTGATCCGGCAAACAAACCACCGCTGGTAGCGGTG
GTTTTTTTGTTTGCAAGCAGCAGATTACGCGCAGAAAAAAAGGATCTCAAGAAGATCCTTTGATCTTTTC
TACGGGGTCTGACGCTCAGTGGAACGAAAACTCACGTTAAGGGATTTTGGTCATGAGATTATCAAAAAGG
ATCTTCACCTAGATCCTTTTAAATTAAAAATGAAGTTTTAAATCAATCTAAAGTATATATGAGTAAACTT
GGTCTGACAGTTACCAATGCTTAATCAGTGAGGCACCTATCTCAGCGATCTGTCTATTTCGTTCATCCAT
AGTTGCCTGACTCCCCGTCGTGTAGATAACTACGATACGGGAGGGCTTACCATCTGGCCCCAGTGCTGCA
ATGATACCGCGAGACCCACGCTCACCGGCTCCAGATTTATCAGCAATAAACCAGCCAGCCGGAAGGGCCG
AGCGCAGAAGTGGTCCTGCAACTTTATCCGCCTCCATCCAGTCTATTAATTGTTGCCGGGAAGCTAGAGT
AAGTAGTTCGCCAGTTAATAGTTTGCGCAACGTTGTTGCCATTGCTACAGGCATCGTGGTGTCACGCTCG
TCGTTTGGTATGGCTTCATTCAGCTCCGGTTCCCAACGATCAAGGCGAGTTACATGATCCCCCATGTTGT
GCAAAAAAGCGGTTAGCTCCTTCGGTCCTCCGATCGTTGTCAGAAGTAAGTTGGCCGCAGTGTTATCACT
CATGGTTATGGCAGCACTGCATAATTCTCTTACTGTCATGCCATCCGTAAGATGCTTTTCTGTGACTGGT
GAGTACTCAACCAAGTCATTCTGAGAATAGTGTATGCGGCGACCGAGTTGCTCTTGCCCGGCGTCAATAC
GGGATAATACCGCGCCACATAGCAGAACTTTAAAAGTGCTCATCATTGGAAAACGTTCTTCGGGGCGAAA
ACTCTCAAGGATCTTACCGCTGTTGAGATCCAGTTCGATGTAACCCACTCGTGCACCCAACTGATCTTCA
GCATCTTTTACTTTCACCAGCGTTTCTGGGTGAGCAAAAACAGGAAGGCAAAATGCCGCAAAAAAGGGAA
TAAGGGCGACACGGAAATGTTGAATACTCATACTCTTCCTTTTTCAATATTATTGAAGCATTTATCAGGG
TTATTGTCTCATGAGCGGATACATATTTGAATGTATTTAGAAAAATAAACAAATAGGGGTTCCGCGCACA
TTTCCCCGAAAAGTGCCACCTGACGTCGACGGATCGGGAGATCTCCCGATCCCCTATGGTGCACTCTCAG
TACAATCTGCTCTGATGCCGCATAGTTAAGCCAGTATCTGCTCCCTGCTTGTGTGTTGGAGGTC
