>Addgene plasmid #71815 | pFCK_smFP FLAG _ Bright | depositor partial sequence | sequence record 130952 | Insert
ATGGACTACAAGGACGACGACGATAAAGGAGATTACAAAGATGACGATGATAAGGGCGATTATAAGGACG
ACGATGACAAGGGCGGCGTGTCGAAAGGCGAGGAGCTGTTCACAGGCGTGGTCCCCATCCTGGTTGAGCT
GGACGGTGACGTTAACGGCCACAAATTTAGCGTACGTGGTGAGGGCGAGGGTGACGCTACCAACGGAAAG
CTGACCCTGAAATTCATCTGCACAACTGGCAAGCTGCCGGTGCCCTGGCCCACGCTGGTAACCACTCTGA
CCTATGGCGTTCAATGTTTCAGTCGTTACCCGGATCACATGAAGCAGCATGACTTCTTCAAGTCGGCCAT
GCCCGAAGGCTACGTGCAGGAGCGCACCATCAGTTTTAAGGATGACGGCACCTACAAGACTCGCGCCGAG
GTCAAGTTCGAAGGAGACACCCTGGTTAATCGTATCGAGCTCAAAGGCATCGATTTCAAGGAGGACGGAA
ATATTCTGGGCCACAAGCTGGAGTACAATTTTAACAGCCACAATGTTTACATTACTGCCGACAAGCAGAA
GAACGGCATCAAGGCTAATTTCAAGATTCGTCACAATGTGGAGGGAGGCGACTATAAGGATGACGATGAC
AAACAACAAGACTATAAGGACGATGATGACAAAGGTCAGCAAGGCGATTACAAGGACGATGACGATAAGC
AGCAAGATTACAAGGATGATGATGATAAGGGAGGCGACGGAAGCGTGCAGCTGGCAGATCATTACCAACA
GAACACGCCCATTGGTGACGGTCCAGTCCTGCTGCCTGATAACCACTACTTGTCCACCCAGTCGGTGCTG
TCGAAGGACCCGAACGAGAAGCGTGACCACATGGTGCTGCTGGAGTTCGTGACCGCCGCAGGAATCACCC
TCGGCATGGATGAGCTTTACAAGGGCGGAGATTATAAAGATGACGACGACAAGGGCGACTACAAAGATGA
TGATGACAAGGGTGACTACAAAGACGACGATGATAAA
