>Addgene plasmid #71815 | pFCK_smFP FLAG _ Bright | addgene partial sequence | sequence record 139378 | FUGW-Fwd 5'-ATTACAGGGACAGCAGAGATCC-3'
CTTCATCTCCATGGGGTTCTTCTTCTGATTTTCTAGAAAATGAGATGGGGGTGCAGAGAGCTTCCTCAGT
GACCTGCCCAGGGTCACATCAGAAATGTCAGAGCTAGAACTTGAACTCAGATTACTAATCTTAAATTCCA
TGCCTTGGGGGCATGCAAGTACGATATACAGAAGGAGTGAACTCATTAGGGCAGATGACCAATGAGTTTA
GGAAAGAAGAGTCCAGGGCAGGGTACATCTACACCACCCGCCCAGCCCTGGGTGAGTCCAGCCACGTTCA
CCTCATTATAGTTGCCTCTCTCCAGTCCTACCTTGACGGGAAGCACAAGCAGAAACTGGGACAGGAGCCC
CAGGAGACCAAATCTTCATGGTCCCTCTGGGAGGATGGGTGGGGAGAGCTGTGGCAGAGGCCTCAGGAGG
GGCCCTGCTGCTCAGTGGTGACAGATAGGGGTGAGAAAGCAGACAGAGTCATTCCGTCAGCATTCTGGGT
CTGTTTGGTACTTCTTCTCACGCTAAGGTGGCGGTGTGATATGCACAATGGCTAAAAAGCAGGGAGAGCT
GGAAAGAAACAAGGACAGAGACAGAGGCCAAGTCAACCAGACCAATTCCCAGAGGAAGCAAAGAAACCAT
TACAGAGACTACAAGGGGGAAGGGAAGGAGAGATGAATTAGCTTCCCCTGTAAACCTTAGAACCCAGCTG
TTGCCAGGGCAACGGGGCAATACCTGTCTCTTCAGAGGAGATGAAGTTGCCAGGGTAACTACATCCTGTC
TTTCTCAAGGACCATCCCAGAATGTGGCACC
