>Addgene plasmid #71815 | pFCK_smFP FLAG _ Bright | addgene partial sequence | sequence record 139458 | WPRE-R 5'-CATAGCGTAAAAGGAGCAACA-3'
ATCCAGAGGTTGATTATCGATAAGCTTGATATCGAATTCTTATTTATCATCGTCGTCTTTGTAGTCACCC
TTGTCATCATCATCTTTGTAGTCGCCCTTGTCGTCGTCATCTTTATAATCTCCGCCCTTGTAAAGCTCAT
CCATGCCGAGGGTGATTCCTGCGGCGGTCACGAACTCCAGCAGCACCATGTGGTCACGCTTCTCGTTCGG
GTCCTTCGACAGCACCGACTGGGTGGACAAGTAGTGGTTATCAGGCAGCAGGACTGGACCGTCACCAATG
GGCGTGTTCTGTTGGTAATGATCTGCCAGCTGCACGCTTCCGTCGCCTCCCTTATCATCATCATCCTTGT
AATCTTGCTGCTTATCGTCATCGTCCTTGTAATCGCCTTGCTGACCTTTGTCATCATCGTCCTTATAGTC
TTGTTGTTTGTCATCGTCATCCTTATAGTCGCCTCCCTCCACATTGTGACGAATCTTGAAATTAGCCTTG
ATGCCGTTCTTCTGCTTGTCGGCAGTAATGTAAACATTGTGGCTGTTAAAATTGTACTCCAGCTTGTGGC
CCAGAATATTTCCGTCCTCCTTGAAATCGATGCCTTTGAGCTCGATACGATTAACCAGGGTGTCTCCTTC
GAACTTGACCTCGGCGCGAGTCTTGTAGGTGCCGTCATCCTTAAAACTGATGGTGCGCTCCTGCACGTAG
CCTTCGGGCATGGCCGACTTGAAGAAGTCATGCTGCTTCATGTGATCCGGGTAACGACTGAAACATTGAA
CGCCATAGGTCAGAGTGGTTACCAGCGTGGGCCAGGGCACCGGCAGCTTGCCAGTTGTGCAGATGAATT
